Addgene plasmid #222934: pOSV00170
Purpose: Constitutive GFP expression for Bacillus subtilis
Depositing lab: Ophelia Venturelli. Depositing organization: University of Wisconsin, Madison. Publication: Programming bacteria for multiplexed DNA detection. Cheng YY, Chen Z, Cao X, Ross TD, Falbel TG, Burton BM, Venturelli OS. Nat Commun. 2023 Apr 10;14(1):2001. doi: 10.1038/s41467-023-37582-x. PubMed 37037805.
Backbone
  Vector backbone: ColE1
  Vector type: Bacterial Expression, Synthetic Biology
  Selectable markers: Chloramphenicol resistance gene for Bacillus subtilis genomic integration at ycgO locus
Growth in bacteria
  Bacterial resistance: Ampicillin, 100 μg/mL
  Growth temperature: 37°C
  Growth strain: DH5alpha
  Copy number: High Copy
Gene/Insert
  Gene/Insert name: GFP(Sp)
  Promoter: Phyperspank
  Cloning method: Gibson Cloning
  Sequencing primers: 5′ TTGTTGAACTAATGGGTGCTTTAG
Resource information
  A portion of this plasmid was derived from a plasmid made by: The GFP(Sp) was cloned by Overkamp W and Veening JW et al. and the GFP(Sp) plasmid was purchased from Bacillus Genetic Stock Center (ECE278).
Terms and licenses: Academic/Nonprofit Terms; Industry Terms: Not Available to Industry
How to cite: pOSV00170 was a gift from Ophelia Venturelli (Addgene plasmid # 222934 ; http://n2t.net/addgene:222934 ; RRID:Addgene_222934)
