[The description below was written by a language model from this plasmid's Addgene catalogue record and pLannotate feature annotations shown in this document.]
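Description:
pOSV00170 is a 5.8 kb Bacillus subtilis chromosomal integration vector built on a high-copy ColE1 backbone, designed to give constitutive GFP expression after insertion at the ycgO locus. In E. coli it replicates from the ColE1/pUC-type origin and is selected with ampicillin through the bla gene and its own promoter. An f1 phage origin is also present. The feature table shows no origin that would function in Bacillus, so the plasmid is expected to behave there as a non-replicating delivery vehicle.

The payload sits between two fragments of putP (also known as ycgO, the high-affinity proline transporter gene), which serve as homology arms for double-crossover recombination into the B. subtilis genome. Between the arms are a Staphylococcus aureus-derived cat gene, which provides chloramphenicol selection of integrants, and the GFP(Sp) reporter driven by the Phyperspank promoter. The annotation software labels the reporter as yEGFP, but the catalogue entry identifies it as GFP(Sp), a variant obtained from a Bacillus stock centre plasmid. A lac operator lies just upstream of the GFP coding sequence, as expected for Phyperspank. Only a short lacI remnant is annotated, outside the homology arms, and no full-length repressor gene, which fits the stated constitutive rather than IPTG-dependent expression. The short lacZα fragment, cop fragment, T7 promoter and T7 terminator appear to be leftovers from parental vectors rather than functional parts.

The construct is used to generate stably fluorescent B. subtilis strains. It comes from synthetic biology work on programming bacteria for multiplexed DNA detection.
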