Features (pLannotate 1.2.2; 14 found; start..end, strand, type, name):
    236..302     -  CDS            lacZα (fragment): LacZα fragment of β-galactosidase; lacZ fragment
    328..375     -  terminator     T7 terminator: transcription terminator for bacteriophage T7 RNA polymerase
    394..993     +  CDS            putP (fragment): PUTP_BACSU - Also known as ycgO. Experimental evidence at protein level: Swiss-Prot protein existence level 1. Catalyzes the high-affinity uptake of extracellular proline. Important for the use of proline as a sole carbon and energy source or a sole nitrogen source. From Bacillus subtilis (strain 168).
   1095..1742    -  CDS            cat: CAT1_STAAU - Experimental evidence at transcript level: Swiss-Prot protein existence level 2. This enzyme is an effector of chloramphenicol resistance in bacteria. From Staphylococcus aureus.
   1927..2028    -  CDS            cop (fragment): COP1_STAAU - Protein predicted: Swiss-Prot protein existence level 4. Putative control of replication message. From Staphylococcus aureus.
   2117..2133    +  protein_bind   lac operator: The lac repressor binds to the lac operator to inhibit transcription in E. coli. This inhibition can be relieved by adding lactose or isopropyl-β-D-thiogalactopyranoside (IPTG). lac repressor encoded by lacI
   2181..2897    +  CDS            yEGFP: yEGFP is a fluorescent protein published in 1997.
   2903..3361    +  CDS            putP (fragment): PUTP_BACSU - Also known as ycgO. Experimental evidence at protein level: Swiss-Prot protein existence level 1. Catalyzes the high-affinity uptake of extracellular proline. Important for the use of proline as a sole carbon and energy source or a sole nitrogen source. From Bacillus subtilis (strain 168).
   3564..3582    -  promoter       T7 promoter: promoter for bacteriophage T7 RNA polymerase
   3602..3655    -  CDS            lacI (fragment): lac repressor; lacI; The lac repressor binds to the lac operator to inhibit transcription in E. coli. This inhibition can be relieved by adding lactose or isopropyl-β-D-thiogalactopyranoside (IPTG).
   3838..4426    -  rep_origin     ori: high-copy-number ColE1/pMB1/pBR322/pUC origin of replication
   4597..5457    -  CDS            AmpR: β-lactamase; bla; confers resistance to ampicillin, carbenicillin, and related antibiotics
   5458..5562    -  promoter       AmpR promoter: bla
   5615..231     -  rep_origin     f1 ori (across the origin) (sequence partly withheld): f1 bacteriophage origin of replication; arrow indicates direction of (+) strand synthesis
>Addgene plasmid #222934 | pOSV00170 | addgene full sequence | sequence record 446181 | Addgene NGS Result
GTGAACCATCACCCT
[91 nt withheld, positions 16-106]
G
[124 nt withheld, positions 108-231]
CCCATTCGCCATTCAGGCTGCGCAACTGTTGGGAAGGGCGATCGGTGCGGGCCTCTTCGCTATTACGCCA
GATCCGGATATAGTTCCTCCTTTCAGCAAAAAACCCCTCAAGACCCGTTTAGAGGCCCCAAGGGGTTATG
CTAGTTATTGCTCAGCCGGCCGCTCAGACTGTTTTCGGGAATTGTCATTTTAGTCTTTTTCACGTTTTAT
GTATCGTCCGGAATGGTGTCCGGCGGCGTCTTATTCAACAGCATCTTGGGGATGGATTATCACACCGGCC
TGTGGATTGTGACGGGTGTTGTTGTGGCATATACCCTGTTTGGCGGCTTTTTGGCAGTCAGCTGGACAGA
TTTTGTTCAGGGGATTATTATGTTTGCCGCACTCATTCTTGTGCCGATCGTTACGTTTTTCCACACGGGA
GGAGCAGGTGATACAGTTGCTGAAATCCGCTCTGTAGATCCTGATATGTTTAATATTTTCAAAGGAACGA
GCGTCCTTGGCATTATTTCTTTGTTTGCCTGGGGGCTGGGATACTTTGGCCAGCCGCATATTATTGTGCG
TTTTATGGCGATAACGTCTGTCAAAGAGATCAAAAGAGCGCGCAGAATTGGGATGGGCTGGATGATTTTG
TCTGCAGTAGGCGCAGTGCTGACCGGTTTGGGCGGAATCGCTTATTACCATCAGCGCGGCATGACACTGA
AGGACCCAGAGACGATTTTTATTCAATTAGGGAATATCTTGTTCCATCCGATTATCACGGGGTCGACGGA
GCTGTAATATAAAAACCTTCTTCAACTAACGGGGCAGGTTAGTGACATTAGAAAACCGACTGTAAAAAGT
ACAGTCGGCATTATCTCATATTATAAAAGCCAGTCATTAGGCCTATCTGACAATTCCTGAATAGAGTTCA
TAAACAATCCTGCATGATAACCATCACAAACAGAATGATGTACCTGTAAAGATAGCGGTAAATATATTGA
ATTACCTTTATTAATGAATTTTCCTGCTGTAATAATGGGTAGAAGGTAATTACTATTATTATTGATATTT
AAGTTAAACCCAGTAAATGAAGTCCATGGAATAATAGAAAGAGAAAAAGCATTTTCAGGTATAGGTGTTT
TGGGAAACAATTTCCCCGAACCATTATATTTCTCTACATCAGAAAGGTATAAATCATAAAACTCTTTGAA
GTCATTCTTTACAGGAGTCCAAATACCAGAGAATGTTTTAGATACACCATCAAAAATTGTATAAAGTGGC
TCTAACTTATCCCAATAACCTAACTCTCCGTCGCTATTGTAACCAGTTCTAAAAGCTGTATTTGAGTTTA
TCACCCTTGTCACTAAGAAAATAAATGCAGGGTAAAATTTATATCCTTCTTGTTTTATGTTTCGGTATAA
AACACTAATATCAATTTCTGTGGTTATACTAAAAGTCGTTTGTTGGTTCAAATAATGATTAAATATCTCT
TTTCTCTTCCAATTGTCTAAATCAATTTTATTAAAGTTCATTTGATATGCCTCCTAAATTTTTATCTAAA
GTGAATTTAGGAGGCTTACTTGTCTGCTTTCTTCATTAGAATCAATCCTTTTTTAAAAGTCAATATTACT
GTAACATAAATATATATTTTAAAAATATCCCACTTTATCCAATTTTCGTTTGTTGAACTAATGGGTGCTT
TAGTTGAAGAATAAAAGACCACATTAAAAAATGTGGTCTTTTGTGTTTTTTTAAAGGATTTGAGCGTAGC
GAAAAATCCTTTTCTTTCTTATCTTGATAATAAGGGTAACTATTGCCGTATGGGATCCGGGTAAATGTGA
GCACTCACAATTCATTTTGCAAAAGTTGTTGACTTTATCTACAAGGTGTGGCATAATGTGTGTAATTGTG
AGCGGATAACAATTAAGCTTAGTCGACAGCTAGCTGATTAACTAATAAGGAGGACAAACATGGTTTCTAA
AGGTGAAGAATTGTTTACAGGTGTTGTTCCAATTTTGGTTGAATTGGATGGTGATGTTAATGGTCATAAA
TTTTCTGTTTCTGGTGAAGGTGAAGGTGATGCTACATACGGTAAATTGACATTGAAATTTATTTGTACAA
CTGGTAAATTGCCAGTTCCTTGGCCAACATTGGTTACAACATTTGCTTATGGTTTGCAATGTTTTGCTCG
TTATCCAGATCACATGAAACAACATGATTTCTTTAAATCTGCTATGCCAGAAGGTTATGTTCAAGAACGT
ACAATCTTTTTCAAGGATGATGGTAATTATAAGACACGTGCTGAGGTTAAGTTTGAAGGTGATACATTGG
TTAATCGTATCGAATTGAAGGGTATCGATTTTAAAGAAGATGGTAATATCTTGGGTCATAAATTGGAATA
TAATTATAATTCTCATAATGTTTATATCATGGCTGATAAACAAAAGAACGGTATTAAAGTTAATTTTAAA
ATTCGTCATAATATTGAAGATGGTTCTGTTCAATTGGCTGATCATTATCAACAAAATACACCAATTGGTG
ATGGTCCAGTTTTGTTGCCAGATAATCATTATTTGTCTACACAATCTAAATTGTCTAAAGATCCAAATGA
AAAACGTGATCACATGGTTTTGTTGGAATTTGTTACAGCTGCTGGTATTACACATGGTATGGATGAATTG
TATAAATAAGAATTCCTTCCCAGCTGCTTGTGACATCAAGCTCTCTGGTAGAAGATTTGTATAAGTCGAT
GTTCAGACGCTCAGCTTCAGATAAAGAACTGGTGTTTTTAGGCCGACTGGCTGTTCTGGCTGTTTCAATT
GTCGCGTTGGTTCTGGCTTGGGAGAAAAATAACACCATCCTTGGATTGGTCAGCTACGCGTGGGCGGGCT
TCGGTGCATCATTCGGGCCAGTTGTACTGCTCAGTCTGTTTTGGAAACGAATGACCAAATGGGGGGCACT
CGCCGGCATGATTGTGGGAGCAGCGACTGTAATCATTTGGGCGAATGCCGGTCTTTCGGACTTTCTGTAT
GAAATGATACCTGGTTTTGCTGCGAGTCTATTATCTGTCTTTTTTGTCAGCATATTGACGCAGGCTCCGT
CACAAGCTGTCACAGACCAGTTCAACGACTACCAAGATACAATGTCGCAATAAAGATCGAAAGGAGGAGG
AAGGGGCTGTCCCTTTTTCCTCTTTTCTCCTTTTAAGCGGCCATTTTTTTCTTTTGGAAACAAACGTATT
TTTTTCTATACAAAAAGACCCCGTATGGATATGATTAAAGTAAAAAAAGTATAGGAGAAAAAGGTATGGA
AGAGCTTTTAGAGAGAGTCTAGAGGGAAACCGTTGTGGTCTCCCTATAGTGAGTCGTATTAATTTCGCGG
GATCGAGATCCTGCATTAATGAATCGGCCAACGCGCGGGGAGAGGCGGTTTGCGTATTGGGCGCTCTTCC
GCTTCCTCGCTCACTGACTCGCTGCGCTCGGTCGTTCGGCTGCGGCGAGCGGTATCAGCTCACTCAAAGG
CGGTAATACGGTTATCCACAGAATCAGGGGATAACGCAGGAAAGAACATGTGAGCAAAAGGCCAGCAAAA
GGCCAGGAACCGTAAAAAGGCCGCGTTGCTGGCGTTTTTCCATAGGCTCCGCCCCCCTGACGAGCATCAC
AAAAATCGACGCTCAAGTCAGAGGTGGCGAAACCCGACAGGACTATAAAGATACCAGGCGTTTCCCCCTG
GAAGCTCCCTCGTGCGCTCTCCTGTTCCGACCCTGCCGCTTACCGGATACCTGTCCGCCTTTCTCCCTTC
GGGAAGCGTGGCGCTTTCTCATAGCTCACGCTGTAGGTATCTCAGTTCGGTGTAGGTCGTTCGCTCCAAG
CTGGGCTGTGTGCACGAACCCCCCGTTCAGCCCGACCGCTGCGCCTTATCCGGTAACTATCGTCTTGAGT
CCAACCCGGTAAGACACGACTTATCGCCACTGGCAGCAGCCACTGGTAACAGGATTAGCAGAGCGAGGTA
TGTAGGCGGTGCTACAGAGTTCTTGAAGTGGTGGCCTAACTACGGCTACACTAGAAGAACAGTATTTGGT
ATCTGCGCTCTGCTGAAGCCAGTTACCTTCGGAAAAAGAGTTGGTAGCTCTTGATCCGGCAAACAAACCA
CCGCTGGTAGCGGTGGTTTTTTTGTTTGCAAGCAGCAGATTACGCGCAGAAAAAAAGGATCTCAAGAAGA
TCCTTTGATCTTTTCTACGGGGTCTGACGCTCAGTGGAACGAAAACTCACGTTAAGGGATTTTGGTCATG
AGATTATCAAAAAGGATCTTCACCTAGATCCTTTTAAATTAAAAATGAAGTTTTAAATCAATCTAAAGTA
TATATGAGTAAACTTGGTCTGACAGTTACCAATGCTTAATCAGTGAGGCACCTATCTCAGCGATCTGTCT
ATTTCGTTCATCCATAGTTGCCTGACTCCCCGTCGTGTAGATAACTACGATACGGGAGGGCTTACCATCT
GGCCCCAGTGCTGCAATGATACCGCGAGACCCACGCTCACCGGCTCCAGATTTATCAGCAATAAACCAGC
CAGCCGGAAGGGCCGAGCGCAGAAGTGGTCCTGCAACTTTATCCGCCTCCATCCAGTCTATTAATTGTTG
CCGGGAAGCTAGAGTAAGTAGTTCGCCAGTTAATAGTTTGCGCAACGTTGTTGCCATTGCTACAGGCATC
GTGGTGTCACGCTCGTCGTTTGGTATGGCTTCATTCAGCTCCGGTTCCCAACGATCAAGGCGAGTTACAT
GATCCCCCATGTTGTGCAAAAAAGCGGTTAGCTCCTTCGGTCCTCCGATCGTTGTCAGAAGTAAGTTGGC
CGCAGTGTTATCACTCATGGTTATGGCAGCACTGCATAATTCTCTTACTGTCATGCCATCCGTAAGATGC
TTTTCTGTGACTGGTGAGTACTCAACCAAGTCATTCTGAGAATAGTGTATGCGGCGACCGAGTTGCTCTT
GCCCGGCGTCAATACGGGATAATACCGCGCCACATAGCAGAACTTTAAAAGTGCTCATCATTGGAAAACG
TTCTTCGGGGCGAAAACTCTCAAGGATCTTACCGCTGTTGAGATCCAGTTCGATGTAACCCACTCGTGCA
CCCAACTGATCTTCAGCATCTTTTACTTTCACCAGCGTTTCTGGGTGAGCAAAAACAGGAAGGCAAAATG
CCGCAAAAAAGGGAATAAGGGCGACACGGAAATGTTGAATACTCATACTCTTCCTTTTTCAATATTATTG
AAGCATTTATCAGGGTTATTGTCTCATGAGCGGATACATATTTGAATGTATTTAGAAAAATAAACAAATA
GGGGTTCCGCGCACATTTCCCCGAAAAGTGCCACCTAAATTGTAAGCGTTAATATTTTGTTAAAATTCGC
GTTAAATTTTTGTTAAATCAGCTCATTTTTTAACCAATAGGCCGAAATCGGCAAAATCCCTTATAAATCA
AAAGAATAGACCGAGATAGGGT
[37 nt withheld, positions 5714-5750]
AAAGAACGTGGACTCCAACGTCAAAGG
[35 nt withheld, positions 5778-5812]
